>Addgene plasmid #124870 | pAAV-FLEXfrt-SaCas9-U6-sgGabrg1 | addgene full sequence | sequence record 243595 | Addgene NGS Result
GCGGCCTCTAGACTCGAGGCGTTGACATTGATTATTGACTAGTTATTAATAGTAATCAATTACGGGGTCA
TTAGTTCATAGCCCATATATGGAGTTCCGCGTTACATAACTTACGGTAAATGGCCCGCCTGGCTGACCGC
CCAACGACCCCCGCCCATTGACGTCAATAATGACGTATGTTCCCATAGTAACGCCAATAGGGACTTTCCA
TTGACGTCAATGGGTGGAGTATTTACGGTAAACTGCCCACTTGGCAGTACATCAAGTGTATCATATGCCA
AGTACGCCCCCTATTGACGTCAATGACGGTAAATGGCCCGCCTGGCATTATGCCCAGTACATGACCTTAT
GGGACTTTCCTACTTGGCAGTACATCTACGTATTAGTCATCGCTATTACCATGGTGATGCGGTTTTGGCA
GTACATCAATGGGCGTGGATAGCGGTTTGACTCACGGGGATTTCCAAGTCTCCACCCCATTGACGTCAAT
GGGAGTTTGTTTTGGCACCAAAATCAACGGGACTTTCCAAAATGTCGTAACAACTCCGCCCCATTGACGC
AAATGGGCGGTAGGCGTGTACGGTGGGAGGTCTATATAAGCAGAGCTCTCTGGCTAACTACCGGTGCTAG
CGTCGACAGAATTGGATCCGAAGTTCCTATTCTCTAGAAAGTATAGGAACTTCCAAGGCCTGAAGTTCCT
ATTCTTCAAAAGGTATAGGAACTTCGCGGCCGCTTGATATCTTGGCGCGCCTTAAGCGTAATCTGGAACA
TCGTATGGGTAAGCGTAATCTGGAACATCGTATGGGTAAGCGTAATCTGGAACATCGTATGGGTAGGATC
CCTTTTTCTTTTTTGCCTGGCCGGCCTTTCTCGTGGCCGCCGGCCTTTTGCCCTTTTTGATGATCTGAGG
GTGCTTCTTAGATTTCACTTCATACAGGTTGCCCAGAATGTCTGTGCTGTACTTCTTAATGCTCTGGGTC
TTGGAGGCGATTGTCTTAATGATCCTGGGGGGCCTCTTGTCGTTCATGTTTTCCAGGTACTCGCGGTAGG
TGATGTCGATCATGTTCACTTCGATCCGGTTCAGCAGGTCGTTGTTCACGCCGATCACTCTATACAGCTC
GCCGTTGATCTTGATCAGATCGTTGTTGTAGAAGGAGGCGATAAACTCGGCCTGGTTGCTGATCTTCTTC
AGCTTCTTAGCTTCCTCATAGCACTTGCTATTCACTTCGTAGTAGTTTTCTTTTTTGATCACATCCAGAT
TCTTCACGGTCACGAACTTGTACACGCCATTGTCCAGGTACACGTCGAATCTGTAGGGCTTCAGGGACAG
CTTCACGACCTTGTTTCTGCTGTTGGGGTAGTCGTCGGTGATGTCCAGATGGGCGTTCAGTTTGTTGCCG
TAATACTTAATCTTCTTGATCACGGGGCCGTTGTCCTTTTTGGAGTACTTGGTCAGGTAGTTCCCGGTTT
CCTCGTAGTACTTGTACAGGGGATTCTTCTCGTCGCCGTACTGTTCCATAATCAGCTTCAGTTTCTGGTA
GGTCTGGGGGTCGTGGTGGTACATCAGCAGCTTTTCGGGGCTCTTGTTGATCAGCTTTTTCAGCTTGTCA
TTGTCCTTGTCGTACAGGCCGTTCAGATTGTTCACGATCAGGGTGTTGCCCTTGTCGTCCTTCCGGGTGG
AGTACAGGGTGTCGTTAATCAGCTCTCTATTAGGCTTCTTGTCCACCCGGTGGCTGTACTTGTAGTCCTT
GAAGTCCTTAATGTGCTTGATCTGGTGGGGGGTGATGAAGATCTCTTTGTACTCCTGCTCGGTTTCGATC
TCGGGCATGCTCTCGGCCTGCTTTTCCTCGAACATCTGGTTTTCCATCACTTTTTTGGCCTTGTCCAGTT
TCTTCCACTCTTTGAAGATGAAATCGGCGTTGGCAATGATCAGGGCGTCCTCGGCGTGGTGCTTGTACCC
CTTGTTCCGCTCTTTCTTAAACTTCCACTTCCGCCGCAGAAAGCTGGTGAAGCCGCCATTGATGGACTTC
ACTTTCACGTCCAGGTTGTTCACTCTGAAGTAGCTCCGCAGCAGGTTCATCAGGCCTCTGGTGGCGTATC
TGGTATCCACCAGGTTCCGGTTGATGAAGTCTTTCTGCACGGAGAACCTGTTGATGTCCCGTTCTTCCAG
CAGATACTCTTTCTTGGTCTTGCTGATTCTGCCCTTGCCCTTGGCCAGATTCAGGATGTGCTTCTTGAAG
GTTTCGTAGCTGATCTTGCTGTCGCTGCTGCTCAGGTACTGGAATGGGGTCCGGTTGCCCTTCTTGCTGT
TTTCTTCCTGCTTCACGAGCACCTTGTTGTTGAAGCTGTTGTCGAAGGACACGCTTCTGGGGATGATGTG
GTCCACCTCATAGTTGAAGGGGTTGTTCAGCAGATCTTCCAGAGGGATGGCTTCCAGGCTGTACAGGCAC
TTGCCTTCCTGCATGTCGTGCAGCTTGATCTTCTCGATCAGGTACTTGGCGTTCTCTTTGCCGGTGGTCC
GGATGATTTCCTCGATCCGCTCGTTGGTCTGCCGGTTCCGCTTCTGCATCTCGTTGATCATTTTCTGGGC
GTCCTTGGAGTTCTTCTCGCGGGCCAGCTCGATAATGATGTCGTTGGGCAGGCCGTACTTCTTGATGATG
GCGTTGATCACTTTGATGCTCTGGATGAAGCTTCTCTTCACGACGGGGCTCAGGATGAAGTCGTCCACCA
GGGTGGTGGGGATCTCTTTCTGCTGGGACAGGTCCACCTTCTTGGGCACCAGCTTCAGCCGGTTGAAGAT
AGCGATCTGGTTGTCGTTGGTGTGCCACAGCTCGTCCAGGATCAGGTTGATGGCCTTCAGGCTCAGGTTG
TGGGTGCCGGTATAGCCCTTCAGATTAGAGATCTGCTCGATCTCTTCCTGGGTCAGCTCGGAGTTCAGAT
TGGTCAGTTCTTCCTGGATGTCCTCGCTGCTCTGGTAGATGGTCAGGATCTTGGCAATCTGATCCAGCAG
CTCGGCGTTCTCAATAATCTCTTTCCGGGCGGTAATGTCCTTGATGTCGTGGTACACCTTCAGGTTGGTG
AACTCGGGCTTGCCGGTGCTGGTCACTCTGTAGCCCTTAATATCCTCTTCGTTCACGAGGATTTCTTTGG
CGATCTGCTTCAGGGTGGGCTTCTTCTTCTGCTTGAACACGTTCTCGATGATCTGGAACTTCTCGTAATA
TTCCAGCTTCTCGTTCTCGTCCCTGGTGATCACGAGATTGTTCAGGTCGTTCAGGGCGTTGTACAGGTCG
GCGTTGTAGGCGTACTTCACGCTCCGCAGTTCCTCGGGGAAGTAGGTGCAGTGGCCCATCAGCATCTCGT
ACCATTCTTTGATGTCCTTCCAGCCGAAGGGGCTGCCCTCGCCAGGTCCCTCATAGTAGGTCCGCCGGGT
TTCCAGCAGGTCGATGTAGGTGTCGATGAAGCTCTGGTCCAGCTGGTGGTAGGCCTTCTGCACCTTCAGC
AGCTGTTTGGCTTCTTTCACGTAGTCGCTGGTCTTGAATCTGTTGATGCTGCCCCGCACTTCGCCGTCTT
TCTTCAGCCGTTCCAGCTGCAGTTCGGCCACGTATTTCTCTTCCAGGGCCTTGCTGTTCCGGCTGATCTG
CTCTTTGGTGGACAGCTCGTTGCCGGTGTCCTCTTCCACCTCGTTCACGTTGTGCACGCCTCTTCTCTTG
GCCAGGTGCAGCAGGGCGGCAGAGAACTCTTCCTCGCTCAGCTTCTGGCTCAGGCCCTTCACTCTGGCCT
CGTAGGGGTTGATGCCGCTCAGCTCGCTGTGGTCGGTCAGCAGGTTGTAGTCGAACAGCAGCTTCTTCAC
TCTCTGGATTCTATGCCGCCTCCGCCGCTTCAGCCTTCTGGCGCCTCTCTTGCTCCGCCTGCCCTCGTTG
TTTTCCACGTTGGCCTCTTTGAACAGCCGCACGCCGGCATCGATCACGTCCCGTGTCTCGTAGTCGATGA
TGCCGTAGCCCACGCTGGTGATGCCGATGTCCAGGCCCAGGATGTAGTTCCGCTTGGCTGCTGGGACTCC
GTGGATACCGACCTTCCGCTTCTTCTTTGGGGCCATGCGGCCGCTGCAGACCGGTTTAGATCTTTACTAG
TTTAAGCTTCAATTGGAAGTTCCTATTCTTTCTAGAGTATAGGAACTTCCTGCAGTAGGCTAGCGAAGTT
CCTATTCCTTTTGAAGTATAGGAACTTCGTCGAGGGGGGGCCCGAGCTTATCGATGAATTCCTAGAGCTC
GCTGATCAGCCTCGACTGTGCCTTCTAGTTGCCAGCCATCTGTTGTTTGCCCCTCCCCCGTGCCTTCCTT
GACCCTGGAAGGTGCCACTCCCACTGTCCTTTCCTAATAAAATGAGGAAATTGCATCGCATTGTCTGAGT
AGGTGTCATTCTATTCTGGGGGGTGGGGTGGGGCAGGACAGCAAGGGGGAGGATTGGGAAGAGAATAGCA
GGCATGCTGGGGAGGTACCGAGGGCCTATTTCCCATGATTCCTTCATATTTGCATATACGATACAAGGCT
GTTAGAGAGATAATTGGAATTAATTTGACTGTAAACACAAAGATATTAGTACAAAATACGTGACGTAGAA
AGTAATAATTTCTTGGGTAGTTTGCAGTTTTAAAATTATGTTTTAAAATGGACTATCATATGCTTACCGT
AACTTGAAAGTATTTCGATTTCTTGGCTTTATATATCTTGTGGAAAGGACGAAACACCGTCTCCTGTGGA
GTCAAACTAGGTTTTAGTACTCTGGAAACAGAATCTACTAAAACAAGGCAAAATGCCGTGTTTATCTCGT
CAACTTGTTGGCGAGATTTTTGCGGCCGCAGGAACCCCTAGTGATGGAGTTGGCCACTCCCTCTCTGCGC
GCTCGCTCGCTCACTGAGGCCGGGCGACCAAAGGTCGCCCGACGCCCGGGCTTTGCCCGGGCGGCCTCAG
TGAGCGAGCGAGCGCGCAGCTGCCTGCAGGGGCGCCTGATGCGGTATTTTCTCCTTACGCATCTGTGCGG
TATTTCACACCGCATA
[95 nt withheld, positions 5057-5151]
T
[46 nt withheld, positions 5153-5198]
C
[141 nt withheld, positions 5200-5340]
CCTTTGACGTTGGAGTCCACGTTCTTT
[37 nt withheld, positions 5368-5404]
ACTCTATCTCGGGCTATTCTTTTGATTTATAAGGGATTTTGCCGATTTCGGTCTATTGGTTAAAAAATGA
GCTGATTTAACAAAAATTTAACGCGAATTTTAACAAAATATTAACGTTTACAATTTTATGGTGCACTCTC
AGTACAATCTGCTCTGATGCCGCATAGTTAAGCCAGCCCCGACACCCGCCAACACCCGCTGACGCGCCCT
GACGGGCTTGTCTGCTCCCGGCATCCGCTTACAGACAAGCTGTGACCGTCTCCGGGAGCTGCATGTGTCA
GAGGTTTTCACCGTCATCACCGAAACGCGCGAGACGAAAGGGCCTCGTGATACGCCTATTTTTATAGGTT
AATGTCATGATAATAATGGTTTCTTAGACGTCAGGTGGCACTTTTCGGGGAAATGTGCGCGGAACCCCTA
TTTGTTTATTTTTCTAAATACATTCAAATATGTATCCGCTCATGAGACAATAACCCTGATAAATGCTTCA
ATAATATTGAAAAAGGAAGAGTATGAGTATTCAACATTTCCGTGTCGCCCTTATTCCCTTTTTTGCGGCA
TTTTGCCTTCCTGTTTTTGCTCACCCAGAAACGCTGGTGAAAGTAAAAGATGCTGAAGATCAGTTGGGTG
CACGAGTGGGTTACATCGAACTGGATCTCAACAGCGGTAAGATCCTTGAGAGTTTTCGCCCCGAAGAACG
TTTTCCAATGATGAGCACTTTTAAAGTTCTGCTATGTGGCGCGGTATTATCCCGTATTGACGCCGGGCAA
GAGCAACTCGGTCGCCGCATACACTATTCTCAGAATGACTTGGTTGAGTACTCACCAGTCACAGAAAAGC
ATCTTACGGATGGCATGACAGTAAGAGAATTATGCAGTGCTGCCATAACCATGAGTGATAACACTGCGGC
CAACTTACTTCTGACAACGATCGGAGGACCGAAGGAGCTAACCGCTTTTTTGCACAACATGGGGGATCAT
GTAACTCGCCTTGATCGTTGGGAACCGGAGCTGAATGAAGCCATACCAAACGACGAGCGTGACACCACGA
TGCCTGTAGCAATGGCAACAACGTTGCGCAAACTATTAACTGGCGAACTACTTACTCTAGCTTCCCGGCA
ACAATTAATAGACTGGATGGAGGCGGATAAAGTTGCAGGACCACTTCTGCGCTCGGCCCTTCCGGCTGGC
TGGTTTATTGCTGATAAATCTGGAGCCGGTGAGCGTGGAAGCCGCGGTATCATTGCAGCACTGGGGCCAG
ATGGTAAGCCCTCCCGTATCGTAGTTATCTACACGACGGGGAGTCAGGCAACTATGGATGAACGAAATAG
ACAGATCGCTGAGATAGGTGCCTCACTGATTAAGCATTGGTAACTGTCAGACCAAGTTTACTCATATATA
CTTTAGATTGATTTAAAACTTCATTTTTAATTTAAAAGGATCTAGGTGAAGATCCTTTTTGATAATCTCA
TGACCAAAATCCCTTAACGTGAGTTTTCGTTCCACTGAGCGTCAGACCCCGTAGAAAAGATCAAAGGATC
TTCTTGAGATCCTTTTTTTCTGCGCGTAATCTGCTGCTTGCAAACAAAAAAACCACCGCTACCAGCGGTG
GTTTGTTTGCCGGATCAAGAGCTACCAACTCTTTTTCCGAAGGTAACTGGCTTCAGCAGAGCGCAGATAC
CAAATACTGTTCTTCTAGTGTAGCCGTAGTTAGGCCACCACTTCAAGAACTCTGTAGCACCGCCTACATA
CCTCGCTCTGCTAATCCTGTTACCAGTGGCTGCTGCCAGTGGCGATAAGTCGTGTCTTACCGGGTTGGAC
TCAAGACGATAGTTACCGGATAAGGCGCAGCGGTCGGGCTGAACGGGGGGTTCGTGCACACAGCCCAGCT
TGGAGCGAACGACCTACACCGAACTGAGATACCTACAGCGTGAGCTATGAGAAAGCGCCACGCTTCCCGA
AGGGAGAAAGGCGGACAGGTATCCGGTAAGCGGCAGGGTCGGAACAGGAGAGCGCACGAGGGAGCTTCCA
GGGGGAAACGCCTGGTATCTTTATAGTCCTGTCGGGTTTCGCCACCTCTGACTTGAGCGTCGATTTTTGT
GATGCTCGTCAGGGGGGCGGAGCCTATGGAAAAACGCCAGCAACGCGGCCTTTTTACGGTTCCTGGCCTT
TTGCTGGCCTTTTGCTCACATGTCCTGCAGGCAGCTGCGCGCTCGCTCGCTCACTGAGGCCGCCCGGGCG
TCGGGCGACCTTTGGTCGCCCGGCCTCAGTGAGCGAGCGAGCGCGCAGAGAGGGAGTGGCCAACTCCATC
ACTAGGGGTTCCT
Features (pLannotate 1.2.2; 21 found; start..end, strand, type, name):
     24..403     +  enhancer       CMV enhancer: human cytomegalovirus immediate early enhancer
    404..607     +  promoter       CMV promoter: human cytomegalovirus (CMV) immediate early promoter
    650..683     +  protein_bind   FRT (minimal): supports FLP-mediated excision but not integration (Turan and Bode, 2011) FLP recombinase from the Saccharomyces cerevisiae 2μ plasmid
    753..781     -  CDS            3xHA (fragment): three tandem HA epitope tags
    792..808     -  CDS            3xHA (fragment): three tandem HA epitope tags
    819..835     -  CDS            3xHA (fragment): three tandem HA epitope tags
    842..889     -  CDS            nucleoplasmin NLS: bipartite nuclear localization signal from nucleoplasmin
    890..4045    -  CDS            cas9: CAS9_STAAU - Experimental evidence at protein level: Swiss-Prot protein existence level 1. CRISPR (clustered regularly interspaced short palindromic repeat) is an adaptive immune system that provides protection against mobile genetic elements (viruses, transposable elements and conjugative plasmids). CRISPR clusters contain spacers, sequences complementary to antecedent mobile elements, and target invading nucleic acids. CRISPR clusters are transcribed and processed into CRISPR RNA (crRNA). In type II CRISPR systems correct processing of pre-crRNA requires a trans- encoded small RNA (tracrRNA)
   4286..4397    +  polyA_signal   bGH poly(A) signal: bovine growth hormone polyadenylation signal
   4500..4740    +  promoter       U6 promoter: RNA polymerase III promoter for human U6 snRNA
   4771..4846    +  misc_RNA       Sa gRNA scaffold: guide RNA scaffold for the Staphylococcus aureus CRISPR/Cas9 system
   4860..5000    +  repeat_region  AAV2 ITR: inverted terminal repeat of adeno-associated virus serotype 2 inverted
   5005..5056    -  misc_feature   bom (fragment): basis of mobility region from pBR322
   5075..5530    +  rep_origin     f1 ori (sequence partly withheld): f1 bacteriophage origin of replication; arrow indicates direction of (+) strand synthesis
   5531..5580    -  misc_feature   bom (fragment): basis of mobility region from pBR322
   5682..5717    -  CDS            rop (fragment): Rop protein, which maintains plasmids at low copy number; rop
   5812..5916    +  promoter       AmpR promoter: bla
   5917..6777    +  CDS            AmpR: β-lactamase; bla; confers resistance to ampicillin, carbenicillin, and related antibiotics
   6948..7536    +  rep_origin     ori: high-copy-number ColE1/pMB1/pBR322/pUC origin of replication
   7609..7636    +  repeat_region  AAV2 ITR (fragment): inverted terminal repeat of adeno-associated virus serotype 2 inverted
   7665..7692    +  repeat_region  AAV2 ITR (fragment): inverted terminal repeat of adeno-associated virus serotype 2 inverted
