[The description below was written by a language model from this plasmid's Addgene catalogue record and pLannotate feature annotations shown in this document.]
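Description:
pAAV-FLEXfrt-SaCas9-U6-sgGabrg1 is a single-vector AAV CRISPR plasmid built on the pX601 backbone and designed for conditional mutagenesis of the mouse Gabrg1 gene, which encodes a GABA-A receptor gamma subunit. It is propagated in bacteria through a high-copy ColE1/pUC-type origin with ampicillin selection (AmpR, β-lactamase), and also carries an f1 phage origin. A recombination-deficient growth strain is listed, which is usual for plasmids containing AAV2 inverted terminal repeats. One full ITR and fragments of the other are annotated. Together they flank the payload and allow it to be packaged into recombinant AAV particles.

The payload combines two expression units. The first uses the CMV enhancer and promoter to drive Staphylococcus aureus Cas9, which is fused to a nucleoplasmin nuclear localization signal and a 3xHA epitope tag and is followed by a bGH polyadenylation signal. The SaCas9 coding sequence lies in reverse orientation relative to the promoter. This matches the "FLEXfrt" design named in the plasmid title, in which FLP recombinase acts on flanking FRT-type sites to invert the cassette into the sense orientation and switch on nuclease expression. The automated annotation detects only one minimal FRT site, upstream of the cassette, so the remaining recombinase sites (probably variants) are not documented in the feature table. The second unit is a human U6 Pol III promoter that constitutively expresses a Gabrg1-targeting guide fused to the Sa gRNA scaffold.

Because SaCas9 is compact, the nuclease and guide fit together in one AAV genome. The vector is intended for FLP-dependent, cell-type-restricted disruption of Gabrg1 in the adult mouse nervous system.
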