Addgene plasmid #124870: pAAV-FLEXfrt-SaCas9-U6-sgGabrg1
Purpose: Mutagenesis of Gabrg1
Depositing lab: Larry Zweifel. Depositing organization: University of Washington. Publication: Conditional Single Vector CRISPR/SaCas9 Viruses for Efficient Mutagenesis in the Adult Mouse Nervous System. Hunker AC, Soden ME, Krayushkina D, Heymann G, Awatramani R, Zweifel LS. Cell Rep. 2020 Mar 24;30(12):4303-4316.e6. doi: 10.1016/j.celrep.2020.02.092. PubMed 32209486.
Backbone
  Vector backbone: pX601
  Vector type: Mouse Targeting, AAV, CRISPR
Growth in bacteria
  Bacterial resistance: Ampicillin, 100 μg/mL
  Growth temperature: 37°C
  Growth strain: NEB Stable
  Copy number: High Copy
Gene/Insert
  Gene/Insert name: Gabrg1
  gRNA/shRNA sequence: TCTCCTGTGGAGTCAAACTAG
  Species: M. musculus (mouse)
  Entrez Gene: Gabrg1 (a.k.a. GabaA, GabaA/BZ)
  Cloning method: Restriction Enzyme; 5′ cloning site Unknown (unknown if destroyed); 3′ cloning site Unknown (unknown if destroyed)
Terms and licenses: Academic/Nonprofit Terms; Industry Terms: Not Available to Industry
How to cite: pAAV-FLEXfrt-SaCas9-U6-sgGabrg1 was a gift from Larry Zweifel (Addgene plasmid # 124870 ; http://n2t.net/addgene:124870 ; RRID:Addgene_124870)
