>Addgene plasmid #124870 | pAAV-FLEXfrt-SaCas9-U6-sgGabrg1 | depositor partial sequence | sequence record 238481 | U6 promoter, sgRNA insert, SaCas9 sgRNA scaffold
AATACGTGACGTAGAAAGTAATAATTTCTTGGGTAGTTTGCAGTTTTAAAATTATGTTTTAAAATGGACT
ATCATATGCTTACCGTAACTTGAAAGTATTTCGATTTCTTGGCTTTATATATCTTGTGGAAAGGACGAAA
CACCGTCTCCTGTGGAGTCAAACTAGGTTTTAGTACTCTGGAAACAGAATCTACTAAAACAAGGCAAAAT
GCCGTGTTTATCTCGTCAACTTGTTGGCGAGA
